Addgene plasmid #125942: 11_pAAV-ProC6-CatCh-GFP-WPRE
Purpose: Targeting expression to neuronal and glial cell types in mice, non-human primates, and human retina
Depositing lab: Botond Roska. Depositing organization: Friedrich Miescher Institute for Biomedical Research. Publication: Targeting neuronal and glial cell types with synthetic promoter AAVs in mice, non-human primates and humans. Juttner J, Szabo A, Gross-Scherf B, Morikawa RK, Rompani SB, Hantz P, Szikra T, Esposti F, Cowan CS, Bharioke A, Patino-Alvarez CP, Keles O, Kusnyerik A, Azoulay T, Hartl D, Krebs AR, Schubeler D, Hajdu RI, Lukats A, Nemeth J, Nagy ZZ, Wu KC, Wu RH, Xiang L, Fang XL, Jin ZB, Goldblum D, Hasler PW, Scholl HPN, Krol J, Roska B. Nat Neurosci. 2019 Jul 8. pii: 10.1038/s41593-019-0431-2. doi: 10.1038/s41593-019-0431-2. PubMed 31285614.
Backbone
  Vector backbone: pAAV
  Vector type: AAV
Growth in bacteria
  Bacterial resistance: Ampicillin, 100 μg/mL
  Growth temperature: 37°C
  Growth strain: NEB Stable
  Copy number: High Copy
Gene/Insert
  Gene/Insert name: CatCh-GFP (alt name: ChR2(L132C)-EGFP)
  Species: Synthetic
  Promoter: ProC6
  Cloning method: Restriction Enzyme; 5′ cloning site Unknown (unknown if destroyed); 3′ cloning site Unknown (unknown if destroyed)
Terms and licenses: Academic/Nonprofit Terms; Industry Terms: Not Available to Industry
Depositor comments: Please visit https://www.biorxiv.org/content/early/2018/10/04/434720.full.pdf for BioRxiv preprint
How to cite: 11_pAAV-ProC6-CatCh-GFP-WPRE was a gift from Botond Roska (Addgene plasmid # 125942 ; http://n2t.net/addgene:125942 ; RRID:Addgene_125942)
