[The description below was written by a language model from this plasmid's Addgene catalogue record, the feature table of its GenBank file and pLannotate feature annotations shown in this document.]
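Description:
11_pAAV-ProC6-CatCh-GFP-WPRE is an adeno-associated virus transfer plasmid built on a pAAV backbone, about 6.5 kb in size, in which an optogenetic expression cassette is flanked by AAV2 inverted terminal repeats. The ITRs are the only cis elements needed for replication and packaging of the intervening DNA into recombinant AAV particles when rep, cap and helper functions are supplied in trans. Outside the ITRs, the plasmid carries a high-copy ColE1/pUC-type origin and a beta-lactamase gene for ampicillin selection in E. coli, together with an f1/M13 phage origin. The record lists a recombination-deficient strain for growth, which fits the tendency of ITRs to rearrange.

The payload is CatCh-GFP, the L132C variant of the N-terminal fragment of Chlamydomonas reinhardtii channelrhodopsin-2, a blue light-activated cation channel, followed closely by EGFP as a fusion so that expressing cells can be both light-driven and visualised. The coding region starts at a Kozak consensus and is followed by a WPRE, which enhances transcript stability and expression, and a human growth hormone polyadenylation signal. Expression is attributed to ProC6, one of a series of synthetic promoters. ProC6 itself is not annotated in either feature table. It presumably lies in the region between the left ITR and the coding sequence, where the annotation tools recognise only an SV40 early promoter/origin segment immediately upstream of the start codon. How that segment relates to ProC6 is not stated.

The construct is intended for producing AAVs that target expression to particular neuronal or glial cell types in mouse, non-human primate and human retina. The record does not say which cell type ProC6 favours. The two sequence records differ by 11 nt, mainly in how the left ITR is represented.
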