LOCUS       Exported 6546 bp ds-DNA circular SYN 12-MAY-2021
DEFINITION  Targeting expression to neuronal and glial cell types in mice,
            non-human primates, and human retina.
ACCESSION   .
VERSION     .
KEYWORDS    11_pAAV-ProC6-CatCh-GFP-WPRE
SOURCE      synthetic DNA construct
  ORGANISM  synthetic DNA construct
REFERENCE   1 (bases 1 to 6546)
  AUTHORS   Juttner J, Szabo A, Gross-Scherf B, Morikawa RK, Rompani SB, Hantz
            P, Szikra T, Esposti F, Cowan CS, Bharioke A, Patino-Alvarez CP,
            Keles O, Kusnyerik A, Azoulay T, Hartl D, Krebs AR, Schubeler D,
            Hajdu RI, Lukats A, Nemeth J, Nagy ZZ, Wu KC, Wu RH, Xiang L, Fang
            XL, Jin ZB, Goldblum D, Hasler PW, Scholl HPN, Krol J, Roska B
  TITLE     Targeting neuronal and glial cell types with synthetic promoter AAVs
            in mice, non-human primates and humans.
  JOURNAL   Nat Neurosci. 2019 Jul 8. pii: 10.1038/s41593-019-0431-2. doi:
            10.1038/s41593-019-0431-2.
  PUBMED    31285614
REFERENCE   2 (bases 1 to 6546)
  AUTHORS   .
  TITLE     Direct Submission
  JOURNAL   Exported May 12, 2021 from SnapGene Server 1.1.58
            http://www.snapgene.com
FEATURES             Location/Qualifiers
     source          1..6546
                     /organism="synthetic DNA construct"
                     /mol_type="other DNA"
     repeat_region   1..130
                     /label=AAV2 ITR (alternate)
                     /note="Functional equivalent of wild-type AAV2 ITR"
     promoter        787..983
                     /label=SV40 promoter
                     /note="SV40 early promoter"
     rep_origin      834..969
                     /label=SV40 ori
                     /note="SV40 origin of replication"
     primer_bind     896..915
                     /label=SV40pro-F
                     /note="SV40 promoter/origin, forward primer"
     regulatory      990..999
                     /regulatory_class="other"
                     /note="vertebrate consensus sequence for strong initiation
                     of translation (Kozak, 1987)"
     CDS             996..1919
                     /codon_start=1
                     /product="N-terminal fragment of channelrhodopsin-2 from
                     the alga Chlamydomonas reinhardtii (Nagel et al., 2003)"
                     /label=ChR2
                     /note="blue light-activated cation channel"
                     /translation="MDYGGALSAVGRELLFVTNPVVVNGSVLVPEDQCYCAGWIESRGT
                     NGAQTASNVLQWLAAGFSILLLMFYAYQTWKSTCGWEEIYVCAIEMVKVILEFFFEFKN
                     PSMLYLATGHRVQWLRYAEWLLTCPVICIHLSNLTGLSNDYSRRTMGLLVSDIGTIVWG
                     ATSAMATGYVKVIFFCLGLCYGANTFFHAAKAYIEGYHTVPKGRCRQVVTGMAWLFFVS
                     WGMFPILFILGPEGFGVLSVYGSTVGHTIIDLMSKNCWGLLGHYLRVLIHEHILIHGDI
                     RKTTKLNIGGTEIEVETLVEDEAEAGA"
     CDS             1926..2642
                     /codon_start=1
                     /product="enhanced GFP"
                     /label=EGFP
                     /translation="MVSKGEELFTGVVPILVELDGDVNGHKFSVSGEGEGDATYGKLTL
                     KFICTTGKLPVPWPTLVTTLTYGVQCFSRYPDHMKQHDFFKSAMPEGYVQERTIFFKDD
                     GNYKTRAEVKFEGDTLVNRIELKGIDFKEDGNILGHKLEYNYNSHNVYIMADKQKNGIK
                     VNFKIRHNIEDGSVQLADHYQQNTPIGDGPVLLPDNHYLSTQSALSKDPNEKRDHMVLL
                     EFVTAAGITLGMDELYK"
     primer_bind     complement(1971..1992)
                     /label=EGFP-N
                     /note="EGFP, reverse primer"
     primer_bind     complement(2232..2251)
                     /label=EXFP-R
                     /note="For distinguishing EGFP variants, reverse primer"
     primer_bind     2579..2600
                     /label=EGFP-C
                     /note="EGFP, forward primer"
     misc_feature    2673..3261
                     /label=WPRE
                     /note="woodchuck hepatitis virus posttranscriptional
                     regulatory element"
     primer_bind     complement(2726..2746)
                     /label=WPRE-R
                     /note="WPRE, reverse primer"
     CDS             complement(3144..3155)
                     /codon_start=1
                     /product="Factor Xa recognition and cleavage site"
                     /label=Factor Xa site
                     /translation="IEGR"
     polyA_signal    3293..3769
                     /label=hGH poly(A) signal
                     /note="human growth hormone polyadenylation signal"
     primer_bind     complement(3492..3511)
                     /label=hGH-PA-R
                     /note="Human growth hormone terminator, reverse primer"
     repeat_region   3809..3949
                     /label=AAV2 ITR
                     /note="inverted terminal repeat of adeno-associated virus
                     serotype 2"
     repeat_region   3809..3938
                     /label=AAV2 ITR
     rep_origin      4024..4479
                     /direction=RIGHT
                     /label=f1 ori
                     /note="f1 bacteriophage origin of replication; arrow
                     indicates direction of (+) strand synthesis"
     primer_bind     complement(4111..4130)
                     /label=F1ori-R
                     /note="F1 origin, reverse primer"
     primer_bind     4321..4342
                     /label=F1ori-F
                     /note="F1 origin, forward primer"
     primer_bind     complement(4496..4515)
                     /label=pRS-marker
                     /note="pRS vectors, use to sequence yeast selectable
                     marker"
     primer_bind     4615..4637
                     /label=pGEX 3'
                     /note="pGEX vectors, reverse primer"
     primer_bind     complement(4675..4693)
                     /label=pBRforEco
                     /note="pBR322 vectors, upsteam of EcoRI site, forward
                     primer"
     promoter        4761..4865
                     /gene="bla"
                     /label=AmpR promoter
     CDS             4866..5726
                     /codon_start=1
                     /gene="bla"
                     /product="beta-lactamase"
                     /label=AmpR
                     /note="confers resistance to ampicillin, carbenicillin, and
                     related antibiotics"
                     /translation="MSIQHFRVALIPFFAAFCLPVFAHPETLVKVKDAEDQLGARVGYI
                     ELDLNSGKILESFRPEERFPMMSTFKVLLCGAVLSRIDAGQEQLGRRIHYSQNDLVEYS
                     PVTEKHLTDGMTVRELCSAAITMSDNTAANLLLTTIGGPKELTAFLHNMGDHVTRLDRW
                     EPELNEAIPNDERDTTMPVAMATTLRKLLTGELLTLASRQQLIDWMEADKVAGPLLRSA
                     LPAGWFIADKSGAGERGSRGIIAALGPDGKPSRIVVIYTTGSQATMDERNRQIAEIGAS
                     LIKHW"
     primer_bind     complement(5084..5103)
                     /label=Amp-R
                     /note="Ampicillin resistance gene, reverse primer"
     rep_origin      5897..6485
                     /direction=RIGHT
                     /label=ori
                     /note="high-copy-number ColE1/pMB1/pBR322/pUC origin of
                     replication"
     primer_bind     6386..6405
                     /label=pBR322ori-F
                     /note="pBR322 origin, forward primer"
ORIGIN
        1 cctgcaggca gctgcgcgct cgctcgctca ctgaggccgc ccgggcgtcg ggcgaccttt
       61 ggtcgcccgg cctcagtgag cgagcgagcg cgcagagagg gagtggccaa ctccatcact
      121 aggggttcct gcggccgcac gcgtacgtgt tacgtgacgc gcacgtggca ctcagtaggc
      181 ggcacgcacg tggcgtgatg cacccgtcac gcacgtggct gatagatcat ggcccgcacg
      241 tggcgtatct gcaaccaacc gcacgtggcc cgaaaaatcg gcggcgcacg tggcctttac
      301 ggctttagtc gcacgtggcg ccatcaaggt agtccgcacg tggctcgttt gtcgatatgc
      361 gcacgtggct tgcattcgac ccgtcgcacg tggccgctga aaggtttagc gcacgtggcc
      421 cctacgtcct acaccgcacg tggcgggtgg caaccacccc gcacgtggcg ccctgactct
      481 tgaacgcacg tggccaaaga tgttccgctc gcacgtggcc aagggcctgg ggtgcgcacg
      541 tggccgtatg gcgtcggacc gcacgtggca gagaaccttg ttgacgcacg tggccccata
      601 ggtctcaggc gcacgtggcg ctgtgtaaat tagacgcacg tggctaaata tcggtcttgc
      661 gcacgtggcg atttgggaat agtccgcacg tggcttaacc tcagaatgtc gcacgtggct
      721 actggtcgac ggctcgcacg tggcgcatta cgttaccagc gcacgtggcg ctcgagatct
      781 gcgatctgca tctcaattag tcagcaacca tagtcccgcc cctaactccg cccatcccgc
      841 ccctaactcc gcccagttcc gcccattctc cgccccatcg ctgactaatt ttttttattt
      901 atgcagaggc cgaggccgcc tcggcctctg agctattcca gaagtagtga ggaggctttt
      961 ttggaggcct aggcttttgc aaaggatccg ccaccatgga ttatggaggc gccctgagtg
     1021 ccgttgggcg cgagctgcta tttgtaacga acccagtagt cgtcaatggc tctgtacttg
     1081 tgcctgagga ccagtgttac tgcgcgggct ggattgagtc gcgtggcaca aacggtgccc
     1141 aaacggcgtc gaacgtgctg caatggcttg ctgctggctt ctccatccta ctgcttatgt
     1201 tttacgccta ccaaacatgg aagtcaacct gcggctggga ggagatctat gtgtgcgcta
     1261 tcgagatggt caaggtgatt ctcgagttct tcttcgagtt taagaacccg tccatgctgt
     1321 atctagccac aggccaccgc gtccagtggt tgcgttacgc cgagtggctt ctcacctgcc
     1381 cggtcatttg cattcacctg tcaaacctga cgggcttgtc caacgactac agcaggcgca
     1441 ccatgggtct gcttgtgtct gatattggca caattgtgtg gggcgccact tccgccatgg
     1501 ccaccggata cgtcaaggtc atcttcttct gcctgggtct gtgttatggt gctaacacgt
     1561 tctttcacgc tgccaaggcc tacatcgagg gttaccacac cgtgccgaag ggccggtgtc
     1621 gccaggtggt gactggcatg gcttggctct tcttcgtatc atggggtatg ttccccatcc
     1681 tgttcatcct cggccccgag ggcttcggcg tcctgagcgt gtacggctcc accgtcggcc
     1741 acaccatcat tgacctgatg tcgaagaact gctggggtct gctcggccac tacctgcgcg
     1801 tgctgatcca cgagcatatc ctcatccacg gcgacattcg caagaccacc aaattgaaca
     1861 ttggtggcac tgagattgag gtcgagacgc tggtggagga cgaggccgag gctggcgcgg
     1921 tacccatggt gagcaagggc gaggagctgt tcaccggggt ggtgcccatc ctggtcgagc
     1981 tggacggcga cgtaaacggc cacaagttca gcgtgtccgg cgagggcgag ggcgatgcca
     2041 cctacggcaa gctgaccctg aagttcatct gcaccaccgg caagctgccc gtgccctggc
     2101 ccaccctcgt gaccaccctg acctacggcg tgcagtgctt cagccgctac cccgaccaca
     2161 tgaagcagca cgacttcttc aagtccgcca tgcccgaagg ctacgtccag gagcgcacca
     2221 tcttcttcaa ggacgacggc aactacaaga cccgcgccga ggtgaagttc gagggcgaca
     2281 ccctggtgaa ccgcatcgag ctgaagggca tcgacttcaa ggaggacggc aacatcctgg
     2341 ggcacaagct ggagtacaac tacaacagcc acaacgtcta tatcatggcc gacaagcaga
     2401 agaacggcat caaggtgaac ttcaagatcc gccacaacat cgaggacggc agcgtgcagc
     2461 tcgccgacca ctaccagcag aacaccccca tcggcgacgg ccccgtgctg ctgcccgaca
     2521 accactacct gagcacccag tccgccctga gcaaagaccc caacgagaag cgcgatcaca
     2581 tggtcctgct ggagttcgtg accgccgccg ggatcactct cggcatggac gagctgtaca
     2641 agtgataaga attcgatatc aagcttatcg ataatcaacc tctggattac aaaatttgtg
     2701 aaagattgac tggtattctt aactatgttg ctccttttac gctatgtgga tacgctgctt
     2761 taatgccttt gtatcatgct attgcttccc gtatggcttt cattttctcc tccttgtata
     2821 aatcctggtt gctgtctctt tatgaggagt tgtggcccgt tgtcaggcaa cgtggcgtgg
     2881 tgtgcactgt gtttgctgac gcaaccccca ctggttgggg cattgccacc acctgtcagc
     2941 tcctttccgg gactttcgct ttccccctcc ctattgccac ggcggaactc atcgccgcct
     3001 gccttgcccg ctgctggaca ggggctcggc tgttgggcac tgacaattcc gtggtgttgt
     3061 cggggaaatc atcgtccttt ccttggctgc tcgcctatgt tgccacctgg attctgcgcg
     3121 ggacgtcctt ctgctacgtc ccttcggccc tcaatccagc ggaccttcct tcccgcggcc
     3181 tgctgccggc tctgcggcct cttccgcgtc ttcgccttcg ccctcagacg agtcggatct
     3241 ccctttgggc cgcctccccg catcgatacc gagcgctgct cgagagatct acgggtggca
     3301 tccctgtgac ccctccccag tgcctctcct ggccctggaa gttgccactc cagtgcccac
     3361 cagccttgtc ctaataaaat taagttgcat cattttgtct gactaggtgt ccttctataa
     3421 tattatgggg tggagggggg tggtatggag caaggggcaa gttgggaaga caacctgtag
     3481 ggcctgcggg gtctattggg aaccaagctg gagtgcagtg gcacaatctt ggctcactgc
     3541 aatctccgcc tcctgggttc aagcgattct cctgcctcag cctcccgagt tgttgggatt
     3601 ccaggcatgc atgaccaggc tcagctaatt tttgtttttt tggtagagac ggggtttcac
     3661 catattggcc aggctggtct ccaactccta atctcaggtg atctacccac cttggcctcc
     3721 caaattgctg ggattacagg cgtgaaccac tgctcccttc cctgtccttc tgattttgta
     3781 ggtaaccacg tgcggaccga gcggccgcag gaacccctag tgatggagtt ggccactccc
     3841 tctctgcgcg ctcgctcgct cactgaggcc gggcgaccaa aggtcgcccg acgcccgggc
     3901 tttgcccggg cggcctcagt gagcgagcga gcgcgcagct gcctgcaggg gcgcctgatg
     3961 cggtattttc tccttacgca tctgtgcggt atttcacacc gcatannnnn nnnnnnnnnn
     4021 nnnnnnnnnn nnnnnnnnnn nnnnnnnnnn nnnnnnnnnn nnnnnnnnnn nnnnnnnnnn
     4081 nnnnnnnnnn nnnnnnnnnn tnnnnnnnnn nnnnnnnnnn nnnnnnnnnn nnnnnnnnnn
     4141 nnnnnnncnn nnnnnnnnnn nnnnnnnnnn nnnnnnnnnn nnnnnnnnnn nnnnnnnnnn
     4201 nnnnnnnnnn nnnnnnnnnn nnnnnnnnnn nnnnnnnnnn nnnnnnnnnn nnnnnnnnnn
     4261 nnnnnnnnnn nnnnnnnnnn nnnnnnnnnc ctttgacgtt ggagtccacg ttctttaata
     4321 gtggactctt gttccaaact ggaacaacac tcaactctat ctcgggctat tcttttgatt
     4381 tataagggat tttgccgatt tcggtctatt ggttaaaaaa tgagctgatt taacaaaaat
     4441 ttaacgcgaa ttttaacaaa atattaacgt ttacaatttt atggtgcact ctcagtacaa
     4501 tctgctctga tgccgcatag ttaagccagc cccgacaccc gccaacaccc gctgacgcgc
     4561 cctgacgggc ttgtctgctc ccggcatccg cttacagaca agctgtgacc gtctccggga
     4621 gctgcatgtg tcagaggttt tcaccgtcat caccgaaacg cgcgagacga aagggcctcg
     4681 tgatacgcct atttttatag gttaatgtca tgataataat ggtttcttag acgtcaggtg
     4741 gcacttttcg gggaaatgtg cgcggaaccc ctatttgttt atttttctaa atacattcaa
     4801 atatgtatcc gctcatgaga caataaccct gataaatgct tcaataatat tgaaaaagga
     4861 agagtatgag tattcaacat ttccgtgtcg cccttattcc cttttttgcg gcattttgcc
     4921 ttcctgtttt tgctcaccca gaaacgctgg tgaaagtaaa agatgctgaa gatcagttgg
     4981 gtgcacgagt gggttacatc gaactggatc tcaacagcgg taagatcctt gagagttttc
     5041 gccccgaaga acgttttcca atgatgagca cttttaaagt tctgctatgt ggcgcggtat
     5101 tatcccgtat tgacgccggg caagagcaac tcggtcgccg catacactat tctcagaatg
     5161 acttggttga gtactcacca gtcacagaaa agcatcttac ggatggcatg acagtaagag
     5221 aattatgcag tgctgccata accatgagtg ataacactgc ggccaactta cttctgacaa
     5281 cgatcggagg accgaaggag ctaaccgctt ttttgcacaa catgggggat catgtaactc
     5341 gccttgatcg ttgggaaccg gagctgaatg aagccatacc aaacgacgag cgtgacacca
     5401 cgatgcctgt agcaatggca acaacgttgc gcaaactatt aactggcgaa ctacttactc
     5461 tagcttcccg gcaacaatta atagactgga tggaggcgga taaagttgca ggaccacttc
     5521 tgcgctcggc ccttccggct ggctggttta ttgctgataa atctggagcc ggtgagcgtg
     5581 ggtctcgcgg tatcattgca gcactggggc cagatggtaa gccctcccgt atcgtagtta
     5641 tctacacgac ggggagtcag gcaactatgg atgaacgaaa tagacagatc gctgagatag
     5701 gtgcctcact gattaagcat tggtaactgt cagaccaagt ttactcatat atactttaga
     5761 ttgatttaaa acttcatttt taatttaaaa ggatctaggt gaagatcctt tttgataatc
     5821 tcatgaccaa aatcccttaa cgtgagtttt cgttccactg agcgtcagac cccgtagaaa
     5881 agatcaaagg atcttcttga gatccttttt ttctgcgcgt aatctgctgc ttgcaaacaa
     5941 aaaaaccacc gctaccagcg gtggtttgtt tgccggatca agagctacca actctttttc
     6001 cgaaggtaac tggcttcagc agagcgcaga taccaaatac tgttcttcta gtgtagccgt
     6061 agttaggcca ccacttcaag aactctgtag caccgcctac atacctcgct ctgctaatcc
     6121 tgttaccagt ggctgctgcc agtggcgata agtcgtgtct taccgggttg gactcaagac
     6181 gatagttacc ggataaggcg cagcggtcgg gctgaacggg gggttcgtgc acacagccca
     6241 gcttggagcg aacgacctac accgaactga gatacctaca gcgtgagcta tgagaaagcg
     6301 ccacgcttcc cgaagggaga aaggcggaca ggtatccggt aagcggcagg gtcggaacag
     6361 gagagcgcac gagggagctt ccagggggaa acgcctggta tctttatagt cctgtcgggt
     6421 ttcgccacct ctgacttgag cgtcgatttt tgtgatgctc gtcagggggg cggagcctat
     6481 ggaaaaacgc cagcaacgcg gcctttttac ggttcctggc cttttgctgg ccttttgctc
     6541 acatgt
//
