Features (pLannotate 1.2.2; 15 found; start..end, strand, type, name):
      1..141     -  repeat_region  AAV2 ITR: inverted terminal repeat of adeno-associated virus serotype 2 inverted
    798..994     +  promoter       SV40 promoter: SV40 early promoter
   1007..1932    +  CDS            ChR2 (fragment): N-terminal fragment of channelrhodopsin-2 from the alga Chlamydomonas reinhardtii (Nagel et al., 2003) blue light-activated cation channel
   1937..2653    +  CDS            EGFP: EGFP is a basic (constitutively fluorescent) green fluorescent protein published in 1996, derived from Aequorea victoria. It is reported to be a rapidly-maturing weak dimer with moderate acid sensitivity.
   2660..2684    +  misc_feature   MCS (fragment): pBluescript multiple cloning site
   2684..3272    +  misc_feature   WPRE: woodchuck hepatitis virus posttranscriptional regulatory element
   3304..3780    +  polyA_signal   hGH poly(A) signal: human growth hormone polyadenylation signal
   3820..3960    +  repeat_region  AAV2 ITR: inverted terminal repeat of adeno-associated virus serotype 2 inverted
   3965..4016    -  misc_feature   bom (fragment): basis of mobility region from pBR322
   4035..4415    +  rep_origin     M13 ori (sequence partly withheld): M13 bacteriophage origin of replication; arrow indicates direction of (+) strand synthesis
   4491..4540    -  misc_feature   bom (fragment): basis of mobility region from pBR322
   4642..4677    -  CDS            rop (fragment): Rop protein, which maintains plasmids at low copy number; rop
   4772..4876    +  promoter       AmpR promoter: bla
   4877..5737    +  CDS            AmpR: β-lactamase; bla; confers resistance to ampicillin, carbenicillin, and related antibiotics
   5908..6496    +  rep_origin     ori: high-copy-number ColE1/pMB1/pBR322/pUC origin of replication
>Addgene plasmid #125942 | 11_pAAV-ProC6-CatCh-GFP-WPRE | depositor full sequence | sequence record 240954 | 11_pAAV-ProC6-CatCh-GFP-WPRE sequence 6557 bps
CCTGCAGGCAGCTGCGCGCTCGCTCGCTCACTGAGGCCGCCCGGGCAAAGCCCGGGCGTCGGGCGACCTT
TGGTCGCCCGGCCTCAGTGAGCGAGCGAGCGCGCAGAGAGGGAGTGGCCAACTCCATCACTAGGGGTTCC
TGCGGCCGCACGCGTACGTGTTACGTGACGCGCACGTGGCACTCAGTAGGCGGCACGCACGTGGCGTGAT
GCACCCGTCACGCACGTGGCTGATAGATCATGGCCCGCACGTGGCGTATCTGCAACCAACCGCACGTGGC
CCGAAAAATCGGCGGCGCACGTGGCCTTTACGGCTTTAGTCGCACGTGGCGCCATCAAGGTAGTCCGCAC
GTGGCTCGTTTGTCGATATGCGCACGTGGCTTGCATTCGACCCGTCGCACGTGGCCGCTGAAAGGTTTAG
CGCACGTGGCCCCTACGTCCTACACCGCACGTGGCGGGTGGCAACCACCCCGCACGTGGCGCCCTGACTC
TTGAACGCACGTGGCCAAAGATGTTCCGCTCGCACGTGGCCAAGGGCCTGGGGTGCGCACGTGGCCGTAT
GGCGTCGGACCGCACGTGGCAGAGAACCTTGTTGACGCACGTGGCCCCATAGGTCTCAGGCGCACGTGGC
GCTGTGTAAATTAGACGCACGTGGCTAAATATCGGTCTTGCGCACGTGGCGATTTGGGAATAGTCCGCAC
GTGGCTTAACCTCAGAATGTCGCACGTGGCTACTGGTCGACGGCTCGCACGTGGCGCATTACGTTACCAG
CGCACGTGGCGCTCGAGATCTGCGATCTGCATCTCAATTAGTCAGCAACCATAGTCCCGCCCCTAACTCC
GCCCATCCCGCCCCTAACTCCGCCCAGTTCCGCCCATTCTCCGCCCCATCGCTGACTAATTTTTTTTATT
TATGCAGAGGCCGAGGCCGCCTCGGCCTCTGAGCTATTCCAGAAGTAGTGAGGAGGCTTTTTTGGAGGCC
TAGGCTTTTGCAAAGGATCCGCCACCATGGATTATGGAGGCGCCCTGAGTGCCGTTGGGCGCGAGCTGCT
ATTTGTAACGAACCCAGTAGTCGTCAATGGCTCTGTACTTGTGCCTGAGGACCAGTGTTACTGCGCGGGC
TGGATTGAGTCGCGTGGCACAAACGGTGCCCAAACGGCGTCGAACGTGCTGCAATGGCTTGCTGCTGGCT
TCTCCATCCTACTGCTTATGTTTTACGCCTACCAAACATGGAAGTCAACCTGCGGCTGGGAGGAGATCTA
TGTGTGCGCTATCGAGATGGTCAAGGTGATTCTCGAGTTCTTCTTCGAGTTTAAGAACCCGTCCATGCTG
TATCTAGCCACAGGCCACCGCGTCCAGTGGTTGCGTTACGCCGAGTGGCTTCTCACCTGCCCGGTCATTT
GCATTCACCTGTCAAACCTGACGGGCTTGTCCAACGACTACAGCAGGCGCACCATGGGTCTGCTTGTGTC
TGATATTGGCACAATTGTGTGGGGCGCCACTTCCGCCATGGCCACCGGATACGTCAAGGTCATCTTCTTC
TGCCTGGGTCTGTGTTATGGTGCTAACACGTTCTTTCACGCTGCCAAGGCCTACATCGAGGGTTACCACA
CCGTGCCGAAGGGCCGGTGTCGCCAGGTGGTGACTGGCATGGCTTGGCTCTTCTTCGTATCATGGGGTAT
GTTCCCCATCCTGTTCATCCTCGGCCCCGAGGGCTTCGGCGTCCTGAGCGTGTACGGCTCCACCGTCGGC
CACACCATCATTGACCTGATGTCGAAGAACTGCTGGGGTCTGCTCGGCCACTACCTGCGCGTGCTGATCC
ACGAGCATATCCTCATCCACGGCGACATTCGCAAGACCACCAAATTGAACATTGGTGGCACTGAGATTGA
GGTCGAGACGCTGGTGGAGGACGAGGCCGAGGCTGGCGCGGTACCCATGGTGAGCAAGGGCGAGGAGCTG
TTCACCGGGGTGGTGCCCATCCTGGTCGAGCTGGACGGCGACGTAAACGGCCACAAGTTCAGCGTGTCCG
GCGAGGGCGAGGGCGATGCCACCTACGGCAAGCTGACCCTGAAGTTCATCTGCACCACCGGCAAGCTGCC
CGTGCCCTGGCCCACCCTCGTGACCACCCTGACCTACGGCGTGCAGTGCTTCAGCCGCTACCCCGACCAC
ATGAAGCAGCACGACTTCTTCAAGTCCGCCATGCCCGAAGGCTACGTCCAGGAGCGCACCATCTTCTTCA
AGGACGACGGCAACTACAAGACCCGCGCCGAGGTGAAGTTCGAGGGCGACACCCTGGTGAACCGCATCGA
GCTGAAGGGCATCGACTTCAAGGAGGACGGCAACATCCTGGGGCACAAGCTGGAGTACAACTACAACAGC
CACAACGTCTATATCATGGCCGACAAGCAGAAGAACGGCATCAAGGTGAACTTCAAGATCCGCCACAACA
TCGAGGACGGCAGCGTGCAGCTCGCCGACCACTACCAGCAGAACACCCCCATCGGCGACGGCCCCGTGCT
GCTGCCCGACAACCACTACCTGAGCACCCAGTCCGCCCTGAGCAAAGACCCCAACGAGAAGCGCGATCAC
ATGGTCCTGCTGGAGTTCGTGACCGCCGCCGGGATCACTCTCGGCATGGACGAGCTGTACAAGTGATAAG
AATTCGATATCAAGCTTATCGATAATCAACCTCTGGATTACAAAATTTGTGAAAGATTGACTGGTATTCT
TAACTATGTTGCTCCTTTTACGCTATGTGGATACGCTGCTTTAATGCCTTTGTATCATGCTATTGCTTCC
CGTATGGCTTTCATTTTCTCCTCCTTGTATAAATCCTGGTTGCTGTCTCTTTATGAGGAGTTGTGGCCCG
TTGTCAGGCAACGTGGCGTGGTGTGCACTGTGTTTGCTGACGCAACCCCCACTGGTTGGGGCATTGCCAC
CACCTGTCAGCTCCTTTCCGGGACTTTCGCTTTCCCCCTCCCTATTGCCACGGCGGAACTCATCGCCGCC
TGCCTTGCCCGCTGCTGGACAGGGGCTCGGCTGTTGGGCACTGACAATTCCGTGGTGTTGTCGGGGAAAT
CATCGTCCTTTCCTTGGCTGCTCGCCTATGTTGCCACCTGGATTCTGCGCGGGACGTCCTTCTGCTACGT
CCCTTCGGCCCTCAATCCAGCGGACCTTCCTTCCCGCGGCCTGCTGCCGGCTCTGCGGCCTCTTCCGCGT
CTTCGCCTTCGCCCTCAGACGAGTCGGATCTCCCTTTGGGCCGCCTCCCCGCATCGATACCGAGCGCTGC
TCGAGAGATCTACGGGTGGCATCCCTGTGACCCCTCCCCAGTGCCTCTCCTGGCCCTGGAAGTTGCCACT
CCAGTGCCCACCAGCCTTGTCCTAATAAAATTAAGTTGCATCATTTTGTCTGACTAGGTGTCCTTCTATA
ATATTATGGGGTGGAGGGGGGTGGTATGGAGCAAGGGGCAAGTTGGGAAGACAACCTGTAGGGCCTGCGG
GGTCTATTGGGAACCAAGCTGGAGTGCAGTGGCACAATCTTGGCTCACTGCAATCTCCGCCTCCTGGGTT
CAAGCGATTCTCCTGCCTCAGCCTCCCGAGTTGTTGGGATTCCAGGCATGCATGACCAGGCTCAGCTAAT
TTTTGTTTTTTTGGTAGAGACGGGGTTTCACCATATTGGCCAGGCTGGTCTCCAACTCCTAATCTCAGGT
GATCTACCCACCTTGGCCTCCCAAATTGCTGGGATTACAGGCGTGAACCACTGCTCCCTTCCCTGTCCTT
CTGATTTTGTAGGTAACCACGTGCGGACCGAGCGGCCGCAGGAACCCCTAGTGATGGAGTTGGCCACTCC
CTCTCTGCGCGCTCGCTCGCTCACTGAGGCCGGGCGACCAAAGGTCGCCCGACGCCCGGGCTTTGCCCGG
GCGGCCTCAGTGAGCGAGCGAGCGCGCAGCTGCCTGCAGGGGCGCCTGATGCGGTATTTTCTCCTTACGC
ATCTGTGCGGTATTTCACACCGCATA
[142 nt withheld, positions 4017-4158]
C
[141 nt withheld, positions 4160-4300]
CCTTTGACGTTGGAGTCCACGTTCTTTAATAGTGGACTCTTGTTCCAAACTGGAACAACACTCAACCCTA
TCTCGGGCTATTCTTTTGATTTATAAGGGATTTTGCCGATTTCGGCCTATTGGTTAAAAAATGAGCTGAT
TTAACAAAAATTTAACGCGAATTTTAACAAAATATTAACGTTTACAATTTTATGGTGCACTCTCAGTACA
ATCTGCTCTGATGCCGCATAGTTAAGCCAGCCCCGACACCCGCCAACACCCGCTGACGCGCCCTGACGGG
CTTGTCTGCTCCCGGCATCCGCTTACAGACAAGCTGTGACCGTCTCCGGGAGCTGCATGTGTCAGAGGTT
TTCACCGTCATCACCGAAACGCGCGAGACGAAAGGGCCTCGTGATACGCCTATTTTTATAGGTTAATGTC
ATGATAATAATGGTTTCTTAGACGTCAGGTGGCACTTTTCGGGGAAATGTGCGCGGAACCCCTATTTGTT
TATTTTTCTAAATACATTCAAATATGTATCCGCTCATGAGACAATAACCCTGATAAATGCTTCAATAATA
TTGAAAAAGGAAGAGTATGAGTATTCAACATTTCCGTGTCGCCCTTATTCCCTTTTTTGCGGCATTTTGC
CTTCCTGTTTTTGCTCACCCAGAAACGCTGGTGAAAGTAAAAGATGCTGAAGATCAGTTGGGTGCACGAG
TGGGTTACATCGAACTGGATCTCAACAGCGGTAAGATCCTTGAGAGTTTTCGCCCCGAAGAACGTTTTCC
AATGATGAGCACTTTTAAAGTTCTGCTATGTGGCGCGGTATTATCCCGTATTGACGCCGGGCAAGAGCAA
CTCGGTCGCCGCATACACTATTCTCAGAATGACTTGGTTGAGTACTCACCAGTCACAGAAAAGCATCTTA
CGGATGGCATGACAGTAAGAGAATTATGCAGTGCTGCCATAACCATGAGTGATAACACTGCGGCCAACTT
ACTTCTGACAACGATCGGAGGACCGAAGGAGCTAACCGCTTTTTTGCACAACATGGGGGATCATGTAACT
CGCCTTGATCGTTGGGAACCGGAGCTGAATGAAGCCATACCAAACGACGAGCGTGACACCACGATGCCTG
TAGCAATGGCAACAACGTTGCGCAAACTATTAACTGGCGAACTACTTACTCTAGCTTCCCGGCAACAATT
AATAGACTGGATGGAGGCGGATAAAGTTGCAGGACCACTTCTGCGCTCGGCCCTTCCGGCTGGCTGGTTT
ATTGCTGATAAATCTGGAGCCGGTGAGCGTGGGTCTCGCGGTATCATTGCAGCACTGGGGCCAGATGGTA
AGCCCTCCCGTATCGTAGTTATCTACACGACGGGGAGTCAGGCAACTATGGATGAACGAAATAGACAGAT
CGCTGAGATAGGTGCCTCACTGATTAAGCATTGGTAACTGTCAGACCAAGTTTACTCATATATACTTTAG
ATTGATTTAAAACTTCATTTTTAATTTAAAAGGATCTAGGTGAAGATCCTTTTTGATAATCTCATGACCA
AAATCCCTTAACGTGAGTTTTCGTTCCACTGAGCGTCAGACCCCGTAGAAAAGATCAAAGGATCTTCTTG
AGATCCTTTTTTTCTGCGCGTAATCTGCTGCTTGCAAACAAAAAAACCACCGCTACCAGCGGTGGTTTGT
TTGCCGGATCAAGAGCTACCAACTCTTTTTCCGAAGGTAACTGGCTTCAGCAGAGCGCAGATACCAAATA
CTGTCCTTCTAGTGTAGCCGTAGTTAGGCCACCACTTCAAGAACTCTGTAGCACCGCCTACATACCTCGC
TCTGCTAATCCTGTTACCAGTGGCTGCTGCCAGTGGCGATAAGTCGTGTCTTACCGGGTTGGACTCAAGA
CGATAGTTACCGGATAAGGCGCAGCGGTCGGGCTGAACGGGGGGTTCGTGCACACAGCCCAGCTTGGAGC
GAACGACCTACACCGAACTGAGATACCTACAGCGTGAGCTATGAGAAAGCGCCACGCTTCCCGAAGGGAG
AAAGGCGGACAGGTATCCGGTAAGCGGCAGGGTCGGAACAGGAGAGCGCACGAGGGAGCTTCCAGGGGGA
AACGCCTGGTATCTTTATAGTCCTGTCGGGTTTCGCCACCTCTGACTTGAGCGTCGATTTTTGTGATGCT
CGTCAGGGGGGCGGAGCCTATGGAAAAACGCCAGCAACGCGGCCTTTTTACGGTTCCTGGCCTTTTGCTG
GCCTTTTGCTCACATGT
